>Addgene plasmid #246279 | pCAGGS-mTurquoise2-Rab10 | addgene full sequence | sequence record 488607 | Addgene NGS Result
GTGCCACCTGGGTCGATCGACATTGATTATTGACTAGTTATTAATAGTAATCAATTACGGGGTCATTAGT
TCATAGCCCATATATGGAGTTCCGCGTTACATAACTTACGGTAAATGGCCCGCCTGGCTGACCGCCCAAC
GACCCCCGCCCATTGACGTCAATAATGACGTATGTTCCCATAGTAACGCCAATAGGGACTTTCCATTGAC
GTCAATGGGTGGAGTATTTACGGTAAACTGCCCACTTGGCAGTACATCAAGTGTATCATATGCCAAGTAC
GCCCCCTATTGACGTCAATGACGGTAAATGGCCCGCCTGGCATTATGCCCAGTACATGACCTTATGGGAC
TTTCCTACTTGGCAGTACATCTACGTATTAGTCATCGCTATTACCATGGTCGAGGTGAGCCCCACGTTCT
GCTTCACTCTCCCCATCTCCCCCCCCTCCCCACCCCCAATTTTGTATTTATTTATTTTTTAATTATTTTG
TGCAGCGATGGGGGCGGGGGGGGGGGGGGGCGCGCGCCAGGCGGGGCGGGGCGGGGCGAGGGGCGGGGCG
GGGCGAGGCGGAGAGGTGCGGCGGCAGCCAATCAGAGCGGCGCGCTCCGAAAGTTTCCTTTTATGGCGAG
GCGGCGGCGGCGGCGGCCCTATAAAAAGCGAAGCGCGCGGCGGGCGGGAGTCGCTGCGCGCTGCCTTCGC
CCCGTGCCCCGCTCCGCCGCCGCCTCGCGCCGCCCGCCCCGGCTCTGACTGACCGCGTTACTCCCACAGG
TGAGCGGGCGGGACGGCCCTTCTCCTCCGGGCTGTAATTAGCGCTTGGTTTAATGACGGCTTGTTTCTTT
TCTGTGGCTGCGTGAAAGCCTTGAGGGGCTCCGGGAGGGCCCTTTGTGCGGGGGGAGCGGCTCGGGGGGT
GCGTGCGTGTGTGTGTGCGTGGGGAGCGCCGCGTGCGGCTCCGCGCTGCCCGGCGGCTGTGAGCGCTGCG
GGCGCGGCGCGGGGCTTTGTGCGCTCCGCAGTGTGCGCGAGGGGAGCGCGGCCGGGGGCGGTGCCCCGCG
GTGCGGGGGGGGCTGCGAGGGGAACAAAGGCTGCGTGCGGGGTGTGTGCGTGGGGGGGTGAGCAGGGGGT
GTGGGCGCGTCGGTCGGGCTGCAACCCCCCCTGCACCCCCCTCCCCGAGTTGCTGAGCACGGCCCGGCTT
CGGGTGCGGGGCTCCGTACGGGGCGTGGCGCGGGGCTCGCCGTGCCGGGCGGGGGGTGGCGGCAGGTGGG
GGTGCCGGGCGGGGCGGGGCCGCCTCGGGCCGGGGAGGGCTCGGGGGAGGGGCGCGGCGGCCCCCGGAGC
GCCGGCGGCTGTCGAGGCGCGGCGAGCCGCAGCCATTGCCTTTTATGGTAATCGTGCGAGAGGGCGCAGG
GACTTCCTTTGTCCCAAATCTGTGCGGAGCCGAAATCTGGGAGGCGCCGCCGCACCCCCTCTAGCGGGCG
CGGGGCGAAGCGGTGCGGCGCCGGCAGGAAGGAAATGGGCGGGGAGGGCCTTCGTGCGTCGCCGCGCCGC
CGTCCCCTTCTCCCTCTCCAGCCTCGGGGCTGTCCGCGGGGGGACGGCTGCCTTCGGGGGGGACGGGGCA
GGGCGGGGTTCGGCTTCTGGCGTGTGACCGGCGGCTCTAGCTAGAGCCTCTGCTAACCATGTTCATGCCT
TCTTCTTTTTCCTACAGCTCCTGGGCAACGTGCTGGTTATTGTGCTGTCTCATCATTTTGGCAAAGAATT
CGCTAGCGCTACCGGTCGCCACCATGGTGAGCAAGGGCGAGGAGCTGTTCACCGGGGTGGTGCCCATCCT
GGTCGAGCTGGACGGCGACGTAAACGGCCACAAGTTCAGCGTGTCCGGCGAGGGCGAGGGCGATGCCACC
TACGGCAAGCTGACCCTGAAGTTCATCTGCACCACCGGCAAGCTGCCCGTGCCCTGGCCCACCCTCGTGA
CCACCCTGTCCTGGGGCGTGCAGTGCTTCGCCCGCTACCCCGACCACATGAAGCAGCACGACTTCTTCAA
GTCCGCCATGCCCGAAGGCTACGTCCAGGAGCGCACCATCTTCTTCAAGGACGACGGCAACTACAAGACC
CGCGCCGAGGTGAAGTTCGAGGGCGACACCCTGGTGAACCGCATCGAGCTGAAGGGCATCGACTTCAAGG
AGGACGGCAACATCCTGGGGCACAAGCTGGAGTACAACTACTTTAGCGACAACGTCTATATCACCGCCGA
CAAGCAGAAGAACGGCATCAAGGCCAACTTCAAGATCCGCCACAACATCGAGGACGGCGGCGTGCAGCTC
GCCGACCACTACCAGCAGAACACCCCCATCGGCGACGGCCCCGTGCTGCTGCCCGACAACCACTACCTGA
GCACCCAGTCCAAGCTGAGCAAAGACCCCAACGAGAAGCGCGATCACATGGTCCTGCTGGAGTTCGTGAC
CGCCGCCGGGATCACTCTCGGCATGGACGAGCTGTACAAGTCCGGACTCAGATCTCGAGGCATGGCGAAG
AAGACGTACGACCTGCTTTTCAAGCTGCTCCTGATCGGGGACTCGGGAGTGGGCAAGACCTGCGTCCTTT
TTCGTTTTTCGGATGATGCCTTCAATACCACCTTTATTTCCACCATAGGAATAGACTTTAAGATCAAAAC
AGTGGAACTACAAGGAAAGAAGATCAAGCTACAGATATGGGACACAGCAGGCCAGGAACGATTTCACACC
ATCACAACCTCCTACTACAGAGGAGCAATGGGCATCATGCTAGTGTATGACATCACCAACGGTAAAAGTT
TTGAAAACATCAGCAAGTGGCTTAGAAACATAGATGAGCATGCCAATGAAGATGTGGAAAGGATGTTACT
AGGGAACAAGTGTGACATGGACGACAAGAGAGTTGTACCGAAAGGCAAAGGAGAGCAGATTGCAAGGGAG
CATGGTATTAGGTTTTTTGAGACTAGTGCAAAAGCAAATATAAACATCGAAAAGGCGTTCCTCACATTAG
CTGAAGACATCCTCCGAAAGACCCCTGTAAAAGAACCCAACAGTGAAAACGTAGATATCAGCAGTGGAGG
AGGTGTGACGGGCTGGAAGAGCAAATGCTGCTGATCTAGAGTCGACGGATCTTTTTCCCTCTGCCAAAAA
TTATGGGGACATCATGAAGCCCCTTGAGCATCTGACTTCTGGCTAATAAAGGAAATTTATTTTCATTGCA
ATAGTGTGTTGGAATTTTTTGTGTCTCTCACTCGGAAGGACATATGGGAGGGCAAATCATTTAAAACATC
AGAATGAGTATTTGGTTTAGAGTTTGGCAACATATGCCCATATGCTGGCTGCCATGAACAAAGGTTGGCT
ATAAAGAGGTCATCAGTATATGAAACAGCCCCCTGCTGTCCATTCCTTATTCCATAGAAAAGCCTTGACT
TGAGGTTAGATTTTTTTTATATTTTGTTTTGTGTTATTTTTTTCTTTAACATCCCTAAAATTTTCCTTAC
ATGTTTTACTAGCCAGATTTTTCCTCCTCTCCTGACTACTCCCAGTCATAGCTGTCCCTCTTCTCTTATG
GAGATCCCTCGACCTGCAGCCCAAGCTTGGCGTAATCATGGTCATAGCTGTTTCCTGTGTGAAATTGTTA
TCCGCTCACAATTCCACACAACATACGAGCCGGAAGCATAAAGTGTAAAGCCTGGGGTGCCTAATGAGTG
AGCTAACTCACATTAATTGCGTTGCGCTCACTGCCCGCTTTCCAGTCGGGAAACCTGTCGTGCCAGCGGA
TACGCATCTCAATTAGTCAGCAACCATAGTCCCGCCCCTAACTCCGCCCATCCCGCCCCTAACTCCGCCC
AGTTCCGCCCATTCTCCGCCCCATGGCTGACTAATTTTTTTTATTTATGCAGAGGCCGAGGCCGCCTCGG
CCTCTGAGCTATTCCAGAAGTAGTGAGGAGGCTTTTTTGGAGGCCTAGGCTTTTGCAAAAAGCTAACTTG
TTTATTGCAGCTTATAATGGTTACAAATAAAGCAATAGCATCACAAATTTCACAAATAAAGCATTTTTTT
CACTGCATTCTAGTTGTGGTTTGTCCAAACTCATCAATGTATCTTATCATGTCTCGATCCGCTGCATTAA
TGAATCGGCCAACGCGCGGGGAGAGGCGGTTTGCGTATTGGGCGCTCTTCCGCTTCCTCGCTCACTGACT
CGCTGCGCTCGGTCGTTCGGCTGCGGCGAGCGGTATCAGCTCACTCAAAGGCGGTAATACGGTTATCCAC
AGAATCAGGGGATAACGCAGGAAAGAACATGTGAGCAAAAGGCCAGCAAAAGGCCAGGAACCGTAAAAAG
GCCGCGTTGCTGGCGTTTTTCCATAGGCTCCGCCCCCCTGACGAGCATCACAAAAATCGACGCTCAAGTC
AGAGGTGGCGAAACCCGACAGGACTATAAAGATACCAGGCGTTTCCCCCTGGAAGCTCCCTCGTGCGCTC
TCCTGTTCCGACCCTGCCGCTTACCGGATACCTGTCCGCCTTTCTCCCTTCGGGAAGCGTGGCGCTTTCT
CATAGCTCACGCTGTAGGTATCTCAGTTCGGTGTAGGTCGTTCGCTCCAAGCTGGGCTGTGTGCACGAAC
CCCCCGTTCAGCCCGACCGCTGCGCCTTATCCGGTAACTATCGTCTTGAGTCCAACCCGGTAAGACACGA
CTTATCGCCACTGGCAGCAGCCACTGGTAACAGGATTAGCAGAGCGAGGTATGTAGGCGGTGCTACAGAG
TTCTTGAAGTGGTGGCCTAACTACGGCTACACTAGAAGAACAGTATTTGGTATCTGCGCTCTGCTGAAGC
CAGTTACCTTCGGAAAAAGAGTTGGTAGCTCTTGATCCGGCAAACAAACCACCGCTGGTAGCGGTGGTTT
TTTTGTTTGCAAGCAGCAGATTACGCGCAGAAAAAAAGGATCTCAAGAAGATCCTTTGATCTTTTCTACG
GGGTCTGACGCTCAGTGGAACGAAAACTCACGTTAAGGGATTTTGGTCATGAGATTATCAAAAAGGATCT
TCACCTAGATCCTTTTAAATTAAAAATGAAGTTTTAAATCAATCTAAAGTATATATGAGTAAACTTGGTC
TGACAGTTACCAATGCTTAATCAGTGAGGCACCTATCTCAGCGATCTGTCTATTTCGTTCATCCATAGTT
GCCTGACTCCCCGTCGTGTAGATAACTACGATACGGGAGGGCTTACCATCTGGCCCCAGTGCTGCAATGA
TACCGCGAGACCCACGCTCACCGGCTCCAGATTTATCAGCAATAAACCAGCCAGCCGGAAGGGCCGAGCG
CAGAAGTGGTCCTGCAACTTTATCCGCCTCCATCCAGTCTATTAATTGTTGCCGGGAAGCTAGAGTAAGT
AGTTCGCCAGTTAATAGTTTGCGCAACGTTGTTGCCATTGCTACAGGCATCGTGGTGTCACGCTCGTCGT
TTGGTATGGCTTCATTCAGCTCCGGTTCCCAACGATCAAGGCGAGTTACATGATCCCCCATGTTGTGCAA
AAAAGCGGTTAGCTCCTTCGGTCCTCCGATCGTTGTCAGAAGTAAGTTGGCCGCAGTGTTATCACTCATG
GTTATGGCAGCACTGCATAATTCTCTTACTGTCATGCCATCCGTAAGATGCTTTTCTGTGACTGGTGAGT
ACTCAACCAAGTCATTCTGAGAATAGTGTATGCGGCGACCGAGTTGCTCTTGCCCGGCGTCAATACGGGA
TAATACCGCGCCACATAGCAGAACTTTAAAAGTGCTCATCATTGGAAAACGTTCTTCGGGGCGAAAACTC
TCAAGGATCTTACCGCTGTTGAGATCCAGTTCGATGTAACCCACTCGTGCACCCAACTGATCTTCAGCAT
CTTTTACTTTCACCAGCGTTTCTGGGTGAGCAAAAACAGGAAGGCAAAATGCCGCAAAAAAGGGAATAAG
GGCGACACGGAAATGTTGAATACTCATACTCTTCCTTTTTCAATATTATTGAAGCATTTATCAGGGTTAT
TGTCTCATGAGCGGATACATATTTGAATGTATTTAGAAAAATAAACAAATAGGGGTTCCGCGCACATTTC
CCCGAAAA
Features (pLannotate 1.2.2; 19 found; start..end, strand, type, name):
     19..398     +  enhancer       CMV enhancer: human cytomegalovirus immediate early enhancer
    400..676     +  promoter       chicken β-actin promoter: No description available
    677..1697    +  intron         chimeric intron: chimera between introns from chicken β-actin and rabbit β-globin
   1695..1751    +  CDS            HBB (fragment): HBB_LEPEU - Experimental evidence at protein level: Swiss-Prot protein existence level 1. Involved in oxygen transport from the lung to the various peripheral tissues. From Lepus europaeus (European hare).
   1774..2490    +  CDS            mTurquoise2: mTurquoise2 is a basic (constitutively fluorescent) cyan fluorescent protein published in 2012, derived from Aequorea victoria. It is reported to be a rapidly-maturing monomer with very low acid sensitivity.
   2491..2509    +  misc_feature   MCS (fragment): multiple cloning site
   2512..3111    +  CDS            RAB10: RAB10_HUMAN - Experimental evidence at protein level: Swiss-Prot protein existence level 1. (Microbial infection) Upon Legionella pneumophila infection promotes endoplasmic reticulum recruitment and bacterial replication. Plays a role in remodeling the Legionella-containing vacuole (LCV) into an endoplasmic reticulum-like vacuole. From Homo sapiens (Human).
   3195..3250    +  polyA_signal   β-globin poly(A) signal: rabbit β-globin polyadenylation signal (Gil and Proudfoot, 1987)
   3635..3651    -  protein_bind   lac operator: The lac repressor binds to the lac operator to inhibit transcription in E. coli. This inhibition can be relieved by adding lactose or isopropyl-β-D-thiogalactopyranoside (IPTG). lac repressor encoded by lacI
   3659..3689    -  promoter       lac promoter: promoter for the E. coli lac operon
   3704..3725    -  protein_bind   CAP binding site: CAP binding activates transcription in the presence of cAMP. E. coli catabolite activator protein
   3738..3777    -  CDS            lacI (fragment): lac repressor; lacI; The lac repressor binds to the lac operator to inhibit transcription in E. coli. This inhibition can be relieved by adding lactose or isopropyl-β-D-thiogalactopyranoside (IPTG).
   3784..3806    +  promoter       SV40 promoter (fragment): SV40 enhancer and early promoter
   3830..3965    +  rep_origin     SV40 ori: SV40 origin of replication
   3985..4106    +  polyA_signal   SV40 poly(A) signal: SV40 polyadenylation signal
   4121..4175    -  CDS            lacI (fragment): lac repressor; lacI; The lac repressor binds to the lac operator to inhibit transcription in E. coli. This inhibition can be relieved by adding lactose or isopropyl-β-D-thiogalactopyranoside (IPTG).
   4358..4946    -  rep_origin     ori: high-copy-number ColE1/pMB1/pBR322/pUC origin of replication
   5117..5977    -  CDS            AmpR: β-lactamase; bla; confers resistance to ampicillin, carbenicillin, and related antibiotics
   5978..6082    -  promoter       AmpR promoter: bla
