[The description below was written by a language model from this plasmid's Addgene catalogue record and pLannotate feature annotations shown in this document.]
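Description:
pCAGGS-mTurquoise2-Rab10 is a mammalian expression plasmid of about 6.1 kb built on the pCAGGS backbone. It is propagated in E. coli as a high-copy plasmid through a ColE1/pUC-type origin and selected with ampicillin via a β-lactamase gene under its own promoter. The backbone also carries remnants of lac regulatory sequences (lac promoter, operator, CAP site and short lacI fragments), along with an SV40 origin of replication and an SV40 polyadenylation signal. The SV40 origin can support episomal replication in cells that express large T antigen.

The payload is a fusion of the cyan fluorescent protein mTurquoise2 to the N-terminus of the small GTPase Rab10, joined through a short linker derived from a multiple cloning site. The catalogue lists the Rab10 sequence as rat. The automated annotation matched it to the human protein, which probably reflects the high conservation of this GTPase rather than a different origin. Expression is driven by the composite CAG promoter, made up of the CMV immediate-early enhancer, the chicken β-actin promoter and a chimeric β-actin/β-globin intron, and transcripts are terminated by the rabbit β-globin polyadenylation signal. This arrangement gives strong constitutive expression in many mammalian cell types. A small β-globin coding fragment annotated just upstream of the fusion is a normal part of the pCAGGS promoter–intron region.

The stated purpose is "Rab10 sensor donor", meaning the mTurquoise2-tagged Rab10 is the donor fluorophore half of a FRET-type activity sensor. It would presumably be paired with a separate acceptor-labelled binding partner, which this record does not describe. The associated work concerns Rab10 activity during AMPA receptor trafficking and dendritic spine enlargement in long-term potentiation.
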