Addgene plasmid #246279: pCAGGS-mTurquoise2-Rab10
Purpose: Rab10 sensor donor
Depositing lab: Ryohei Yasuda. Depositing organization: Max Planck Florida Institute. Publication: Rab10 inactivation promotes AMPAR trafficking and spine enlargement during long-term potentiation. Wang J, Nishiyama J, Parra-Bueno P, Okaz E, Oz G, Liu X, Watabe T, Suponitsky-Kroyter I, McGraw TE, Szatmari EM, Yasuda R. Elife. 2025 Sep 23;13:RP103879. doi: 10.7554/eLife.103879. PubMed 40986440.
Backbone
  Vector backbone: pCAGGS
  Backbone size w/o insert (bp): 4656
  Vector type: Mammalian Expression
Growth in bacteria
  Bacterial resistance: Ampicillin, 100 μg/mL
  Growth temperature: 37°C
  Growth strain: DH5alpha
  Copy number: High Copy
Gene/Insert
  Gene/Insert name: mTurquoise2-Rab10
  Species: R. norvegicus (rat)
  Insert size (bp): 1443
  Entrez Gene: Rab10 (a.k.a. Ac1075)
  Promoter: CAG
  Cloning method: Restriction Enzyme; 5′ cloning site Unknown (unknown if destroyed)
Terms and licenses: Academic/Nonprofit Terms; Industry Terms: Not Available to Industry
How to cite: pCAGGS-mTurquoise2-Rab10 was a gift from Ryohei Yasuda (Addgene plasmid # 246279 ; http://n2t.net/addgene:246279 ; RRID:Addgene_246279)
